>Addgene plasmid #169821 | pMXS-IRES-BLAST flag-CAD S1859A | addgene full sequence | sequence record 333087 | Addgene NGS Result
CGCTTGGAATAAGGCCGGTGTGCGTTTGTCTATATGTTATTTTCCACCATATTGCCGTCTTTTGGCAATG
TGAGGGCCCGGAAACCTGGCCCTGTCTTCTTGACGAGCATTCCTAGGGGTCTTTCCCCTCTCGCCAAAGG
AATGCAAGGTCTGTTGAATGTCGTGAAGGAAGCAGTTCCTCTGGAAGCTTCTTGAAGACAAACAACGTCT
GTAGCGACCCTTTGCAGGCAGCGGAACCCCCCACCTGGCGACAGGTGCCTCTGCGGCCAAAAGCCACGTG
TATAAGATACACCTGCAAAGGCGGCACAACCCCAGTGCCACGTTGTGAGTTGGATAGTTGTGGAAAGAGT
CAAATGGCTCTCCTCAAGCGTATTCAACAAGGGGCTGAAGGATGCCCAGAAGGTACCCCATTGTATGGGA
TCTGATCTGGGGCCTCGGTGCACATGCTTTACATGTGTTTAGTCGAGGTTAAAAAAACGTCTAGGCCCCC
CGAACCACGGGGACGTGGTTTTCCTTTGAAAAACACGATGATAATATGGCCACAACCATGGTTCCTTTGT
CTCAAGAAGAATCCACCCTCATTGAAAGAGCAACGGCTACAATCAACAGCATCCCCATCTCTGAAGACTA
CAGCGTCGCCAGCGCAGCTCTCTCTAGCGACGGCCGCATCTTCACTGGTGTCAATGTATATCATTTTACT
GGGGGACCTTGTGCAGAACTCGTGGTGCTGGGCACTGCTGCTGCTGCGGCAGCTGGCAACCTGACTTGTA
TCGTCGCGATCGGAAATGAGAACAGGGGCATCTTGAGCCCCTGCGGACGGTGCCGACAGGTGCTTCTCGA
TCTGCATCCTGGGATCAAAGCCATAGTGAAGGACAGTGATGGACAGCCGACGGCAGTTGGGATTCGTGAA
TTGCTGCCCTCTGGTTATGTGTGGGAGGGCTAAGTCGACGATAAAATAAAAGATTTTATTTAGTCTCCAG
AAAAAGGGGGGAATGAAAGACCCCACCTGTAGGTTTGGCAAGCTAGCTTAAGTAACGCCATTTTGCAAGG
CATGGAAAAATACATAACTGAGAATAGAGAAGTTCAGATCAAGGTCAGGAACAGATGGAACAGCTGAATA
TGGGCCAAACAGGATATCTGTGGTAAGCAGTTCCTGCCCCGGCTCAGGGCCAAGAACAGATGGAACAGCT
GAATATGGGCCAAACAGGATATCTGTGGTAAGCAGTTCCTGCCCCGGCTCAGGGCCAAGAACAGATGGTC
CCCAGATGCGGTCCAGCCCTCAGCAGTTTCTAGAGAACCATCAGATGTTTCCAGGGTGCCCCAAGGACCT
GAAATGACCCTGTGCCTTATTTGAACTAACCAATCAGTTCGCTTCTCGCTTCTGTTCGCGCGCTTCTGCT
CCCCGAGCTCAATAAAAGAGCCCACAACCCCTCACTCGGGGCGCCAGTCCTCCGATTGACTGAGTCGCCC
GGGTACCCGTGTATCCAATAAACCCTCTTGCAGTTGCATCCGACTTGTGGTCTCGCTGTTCCTTGGGAGG
GTCTCCTCTGAGTGATTGACTACCCGTCAGCGGGGGTCTTTCACATGCAGCATGTATCAAAATTAATTTG
GTTTTTTTTCTTAAGTATTTACATTAAATGGCCATAGTTGCATTAATGAATCGGCCAACGCGCGGGGAGA
GGCGGTTTGCGTATTGGGCGCTCTTCCGCTTCCTCGCTCACTGACTCGCTGCGCTCGGTCGTTCGGCTGC
GGCGAGCGGTATCAGCTCACTCAAAGGCGGTAATACGGTTATCCACAGAATCAGGGGATAACGCAGGAAA
GAACATGTGAGCAAAAGGCCAGCAAAAGGCCAGGAACCGTAAAAAGGCCGCGTTGCTGGCGTTTTTCCAT
AGGCTCCGCCCCCCTGACGAGCATCACAAAAATCGACGCTCAAGTCAGAGGTGGCGAAACCCGACAGGAC
TATAAAGATACCAGGCGTTTCCCCCTGGAAGCTCCCTCGTGCGCTCTCCTGTTCCGACCCTGCCGCTTAC
CGGATACCTGTCCGCCTTTCTCCCTTCGGGAAGCGTGGCGCTTTCTCATAGCTCACGCTGTAGGTATCTC
AGTTCGGTGTAGGTCGTTCGCTCCAAGCTGGGCTGTGTGCACGAACCCCCCGTTCAGCCCGACCGCTGCG
CCTTATCCGGTAACTATCGTCTTGAGTCCAACCCGGTAAGACACGACTTATCGCCACTGGCAGCAGCCAC
TGGTAACAGGATTAGCAGAGCGAGGTATGTAGGCGGTGCTACAGAGTTCTTGAAGTGGTGGCCTAACTAC
GGCTACACTAGAAGAACAGTATTTGGTATCTGCGCTCTGCTGAAGCCAGTTACCTTCGGAAAAAGAGTTG
GTAGCTCTTGATCCGGCAAACAAACCACCGCTGGTAGCGGTGGTTTTTTTGTTTGCAAGCAGCAGATTAC
GCGCAGAAAAAAAGGATCTCAAGAAGATCCTTTGATCTTTTCTACGGGGTCTGACGCTCAGTGGAACGAA
AACTCACGTTAAGGGATTTTGGTCATGAGATTATCAAAAAGGATCTTCACCTAGATCCTTTTGCGGCCGG
CCGCAAATCAATCTAAAGTATATATGAGTAAACTTGGTCTGACAGTTACCAATGCTTAATCAGTGAGGCA
CCTATCTCAGCGATCTGTCTATTTCGTTCATCCATAGTTGCCTGACTCCCCGTCGTGTAGATAACTACGA
TACGGGAGGGCTTACCATCTGGCCCCAGTGCTGCAATGATACCGCGAGACCCACGCTCACCGGCTCCAGA
TTTATCAGCAATAAACCAGCCAGCCGGAAGGGCCGAGCGCAGAAGTGGTCCTGCAACTTTATCCGCCTCC
ATCCAGTCTATTAATTGTTGCCGGGAAGCTAGAGTAAGTAGTTCGCCAGTTAATAGTTTGCGCAACGTTG
TTGCCATTGCTACAGGCATCGTGGTGTCACGCTCGTCGTTTGGTATGGCTTCATTCAGCTCCGGTTCCCA
ACGATCAAGGCGAGTTACATGATCCCCCATGTTGTGCAAAAAAGCGGTTAGCTCCTTCGGTCCTCCGATC
GTTGTCAGAAGTAAGTTGGCCGCAGTGTTATCACTCATGGTTATGGCAGCACTGCATAATTCTCTTACTG
TCATGCCATCCGTAAGATGCTTTTCTGTGACTGGTGAGTACTCAACCAAGTCATTCTGAGAATAGTGTAT
GCGGCGACCGAGTTGCTCTTGCCCGGCGTCAATACGGGATAATACCGCGCCACATAGCAGAACTTTAAAA
GTGCTCATCATTGGAAAACGTTCTTCGGGGCGAAAACTCTCAAGGATCTTACCGCTGTTGAGATCCAGTT
CGATGTAACCCACTCGTGCACCCAACTGATCTTCAGCATCTTTTACTTTCACCAGCGTTTCTGGGTGAGC
AAAAACAGGAAGGCAAAATGCCGCAAAAAAGGGAATAAGGGCGACACGGAAATGTTGAATACTCATACTC
TTCCTTTTTCAATATTATTGAAGCATTTATCAGGGTTATTGTCTCATGAGCGGATACATATTTGAATGTA
TTTAGAAAAATAAACAAATAGGGGTTCCGCGCACATTTCCCCGAAAAGTGCCACCTGCATAATGAAAGAC
CCCACCTGTAGGTTTGGCAAGCTAGCTTAAGTAACGCCATTTTGCAAGGCATGGAAAAATACATAACTGA
GAATAGAAAAGTTCAGATCAAGGTCAGGAACAGATGGAACAGCTGAATATGGGCCAAACAGGATATCTGT
GGTAAGCAGTTCCTGCCCCGGCTCAGGGCCAAGAACAGATGGAACAGCTGAATATGGGCCAAACAGGATA
TCTGTGGTAAGCAGTTCCTGCCCCGGCTCAGGGCCAAGAACAGATGGTCCCCAGATGCGGTCCAGCCCTC
AGCAGTTTCTAGAGAACCATCAGATGTTTCCAGGGTGCCCCAAGGACCTGAAATGACCCTGTGCCTTATT
TGAACTAACCAATCAGTTCGCTTCTCGCTTCTGTTCGCGCGCTTCTGCTCCCCGAGCTCAATAAAAGAGC
CCACAACCCCTCACTCGGCGCGCCAGTCCTCCGATTGACTGAGTCGCCCGGGTACCCGTGTATCCAATAA
ACCCTCTTGCAGTTGCATCCGACTTGTGGTCTCGCTGTTCCTTGGGAGGGTCTCCTCTGAGTGATTGACT
ACCCGTCAGCGGGGGTCTTTCATTTGGGGGCTCGTCCGGGATCGGGAGACCCCTGCCCAGGGACCACCGA
CCCACCACCGGGAGGTAAGCTGGCCAGCAACTTATCTGTGTCTGTCCGATTGTCTAGTGTCTATGACTGA
TTTTATGCGCCTGCGTCGGTACTAGTTAGCTAACTAGCTCTGTATCTGGCGGACCCGTGGTGGAACTGAC
GAGTTCGGAACACCCGGCCGCAACCCTGGGAGACGTCCCAGGGACTTCGGGGGCCGTTTTTGTGGCCCGA
CCTGAGTCCAAAAATCCCGATCGTTTTGGACTCTTTGGTGCACCCCCCTAATAGGAGGGATATGTGGTTC
TGGTAGGAGACGAGAACCTAAAACAGTTCCCGCCTCCGTCTGAATTTTTGCTTTCGGTTTGGGACCGAAG
CCGCGCCGCGCGTCTTGTCTGCTGCAGCATCGTTCTGTGTTGTCTCTGTCTGACTGTGTTTCTGTATTTG
TCTGAAAATTAGGGCCAGACTGTTACCACTCCCTTAAGTTTGACCTTAGGTCACTGGAAAGATGTCGAGC
GGATCGCTCACAACCAGTCGGTAGATGTCAAGAAGAGACGTTGGGTTACCTTCTGCTCTGCAGAATGGCC
AACCTTTAACGTCGGATGGCCGCGAGACGGCACCTTTAACCGAGACCTCATCACCCAGGTTAAGATCAAG
GTCTTTTCACCTGGCCCGCATGGACACCCAGACCAGGTCCCCTACATCGTGACCTGGGAAGCCTTGGCTT
TTGACCCCCCTCCCTGGGTCAAGCCCTTTGTACACCCTAAGCCTCCGCCTCCTCTTCCTCCATCCGCCCC
GTCTCTCCCCCTTGAACCTCCTCGTTCGACCCCGCCTCGATCCTCCCTTTATCCAGCCCTCACTCCTTCT
CTAGGCGCCCCCATATGGCCATATGAGATCTTATATGGGGCACCCCCGCCCCTTGTAAACTTCCCTGACC
CTGACATGACAAGAGTTACTAACAGCCCCTCTCTCCAAGCTCACTTACAGGCTCTCTACTTAGTCCAGCA
CGAAGTCTGGAGACCTCTGGCGGCAGCCTACCAAGAACAACTGGACCGACCGGTGGTACCTCACCCTTAC
CGAGTCGGCGACACAGTGTGGGTCCGCCGACACCAGACTAAGAACCTAGAACCTCGCTGGAAAGGACCTT
ACACAGTCCTGCTGACCACCCCCACCGCCCTCAAAGTAGACGGCATCGCAGCTTGGATACACGCCGCCCA
CGTGAAGGCTGCCGACCCCGGGGGTGGACCATCCTCTAGACTGCCGGATCTAGCTAGTTAATTAAGGATC
CATGGCGGCCCTAGTGTTGGAGGACGGGTCGGTCCTGCGGGGCCAGCCCTTTGGGGCCGCCGTGTCGACT
GCCGGGGAAGTGGTGTTTCAAACCGGCATGGTCGGCTACCCCGAGGCCCTCACTGATCCCTCCTACAAGG
CACAGATCTTAGTGCTCACCTATCCTCTGATCGGCAACTATGGCATCCCCCCAGATGAAATGGATGAGTT
CGGTCTCTGCAAGTGGTTTGAATCCTCGGGCATCCACGTAGCAGCACTGGTAGTGGGAGAGTGCTGTCCT
ACTCCCAGCCACTGGAGTGCCACCCGCACCCTGCATGAGTGGCTGCAGCAGCATGGCATCCCTGGCTTGC
AAGGAGTAGACACTCGGGAGCTGACCAAGAAGTTGCGGGAACAGGGGTCTCTGCTGGGGAAGCTGGTCCA
GAATGGAACAGAACCTTCAAGTCTGCCATTCTTGGACCCCAATGCCCGCCCCCTGGTACCAGAGGTCTCC
ATTAAGACTCCACGGGTATTCAATACAGGGGGTGCCCCTCGGATCCTTGCTTTGGACTGTGGCCTCAAGT
ATAATCAGATCCGATGCCTCTGCCAGCGTGGGGCTGAGGTCACTGTGGTACCCTGGGACCATGCACTAGA
CAGCCAAGAGTATGAGGGTCTCTTCTTAAGTAATGGGCCTGGTGACCCTGCCTCCTATCCCAGTGTCGTA
TCCACACTGAGCCGTGTTTTATCTGAGCCTAATCCCCGACCTGTCTTTGGGATCTGCCTGGGACACCAGC
TATTGGCCTTAGCCATTGGGGCCAAGACTTACAAGATGAGATATGGGAACCGAGGCCATAACCAGCCCTG
CTTGTTGGTGGGCTCTGGGCGCTGCTTTCTGACATCCCAGAACCATGGGTTTGCTGTGGAGACAGACTCA
CTGCCAGCAGACTGGGCTCCTCTCTTCACCAACGCCAATGATGGTTCCAATGAAGGCATTGTGCACAACA
GCTTGCCTTTCTTCAGTGTCCAGTTTCACCCAGAGCACCAAGCTGGCCCTTCAGATATGGAACTGCTTTT
CGATATCTTTCTGGAAACTGTGAAAGAGGCCACAGCTGGGAACCCTGGGGGCCAGACAGTTAGAGAGCGG
CTGACTGAGCGCCTCTGTCCCCCTGGGATTCCCACTCCCGGCTCTGGACTTCCACCACCACGAAAGGTTC
TGATCCTGGGCTCAGGGGGCCTCTCCATTGGCCAAGCTGGAGAATTTGACTACTCGGGCTCTCAGGCAAT
TAAGGCCCTGAAGGAGGAAAACATCCAGACGTTGCTGATCAACCCCAATATTGCCACAGTGCAGACCTCC
CAGGGGCTGGCCGACAAGGTCTATTTTCTTCCCATAACACCTCATTATGTAACCCAGGTGATACGTAATG
AACGCCCCGATGGTGTGTTACTGACTTTTGGGGGCCAGACTGCTCTGAACTGTGGTGTGGAGCTGACCAA
GGCCGGGGTGCTGGCTCGGTATGGGGTCCGGGTCCTGGGCACACCAGTGGAGACCATTGAGCTGACCGAG
GATCGACGGGCCTTTGCTGCCAGAATGGCAGAGATCGGAGAGCATGTGGCCCCGAGCGAGGCAGCAAATT
CTCTTGAACAGGCCCAGGCAGCCGCTGAACGGCTGGGGTACCCTGTGCTAGTGCGTGCAGCCTTTGCCCT
GGGTGGCCTGGGCTCTGGCTTTGCCTCTAACAGGGAGGAGCTCTCTGCTCTCGTGGCCCCAGCTTTTGCC
CATACCAGCCAAGTGCTAGTAGACAAGTCTCTGAAGGGATGGAAGGAGATTGAGTACGAGGTGGTGAGAG
ACGCCTATGGCAACTGTGTCACGGTGTGTAACATGGAGAACTTGGACCCACTGGGCATCCACACTGGTGA
GTCCATAGTGGTGGCCCCTAGCCAGACACTGAATGACAGGGAGTATCAGCTCCTGAGGCAGACAGCTATC
AAGGTGACCCAGCACCTGGGAATTGTTGGGGAGTGCAATGTGCAGTATGCCTTGAACCCTGAGTCTGAGC
AGTATTACATCATTGAAGTGAATGCCAGGCTCTCTCGCAGCTCTGCCCTGGCCAGTAAGGCCACAGGTTA
TCCACTGGCTTATGTGGCAGCCAAGCTAGCATTGGGCATCCCTTTGCCTGAGCTCAGGAACTCTGTGACA
GGGGGTACAGCAGCCTTTGAACCCAGCGTGGATTATTGTGTGGTGAAGATTCCTCGATGGGACCTTAGCA
AGTTCCTGCGAGTCAGCACAAAGATTGGGAGCTGCATGAAGAGCGTTGGTGAAGTCATGGGCATTGGGCG
TTCATTTGAGGAGGCCTTCCAGAAGGCCCTGCGCATGGTGGATGAGAACTGTGTGGGCTTTGATCACACA
GTGAAACCAGTCAGCGATATGGAGTTGGAGACTCCAACAGATAAGCGGATTTTTGTGGTGGCAGCTGCTT
TGTGGGCTGGTTATTCAGTGGACCGCCTGTATGAGCTCACACGCATCGACCGCTGGTTCCTGCACCGAAT
GAAGCGTATCATCGCACATGCCCAGCTGCTAGAACAACACCGTGGACAGCCTTTGCCGCCAGACCTGCTG
CAACAGGCCAAGTGTCTTGGCTTCTCAGACAAACAGATTGCCCTTGCAGTTCTGAGCACAGAGCTGGCTG
TTCGCAAGCTGCGTCAGGAACTGGGGATCTGTCCAGCAGTGAAACAGATTGACACAGTTGCAGCTGAGTG
GCCAGCCCAGACAAATTACCTATACCTAACGTATTGGGGCACCACCCATGACCTCACCTTTCGAACACCT
CATGTCCTAGTCCTTGGCTCTGGCGTCTACCGTATTGGCTCTAGCGTTGAATTTGACTGGTGTGCTGTAG
GCTGCATCCAGCAGCTCCGAAAGATGGGATATAAGACCATCATGGTGAACTATAACCCAGAGACAGTCAG
CACCGACTATGACATGTGTGATCGACTCTACTTTGATGAGATCTCTTTTGAGGTGGTGATGGACATCTAT
GAGCTCGAGAACCCTGAAGGTGTGATCCTATCCATGGGTGGACAGCTGCCCAACAACATGGCCATGGCGT
TGCATCGGCAGCAGTGCCGGGTGCTGGGCACCTCCCCTGAAGCCATTGACTCGGCTGAGAACCGTTTCAA
GTTTTCCCGGCTCCTTGACACCATTGGTATCAGCCAGCCTCAGTGGAGGGAGCTCAGTGACCTCGAGTCT
GCTCGCCAATTCTGCCAGACCGTGGGGTACCCCTGTGTGGTGCGCCCCTCCTATGTGCTGAGCGGTGCTG
CTATGAATGTGGCCTACACGGATGGAGACCTGGAGCGCTTCCTGAGCAGCGCAGCAGCCGTCTCCAAAGA
GCATCCCGTGGTCATCTCCAAGTTCATCCAGGAGGCTAAGGAGATTGACGTGGATGCCGTGGCCTCTGAT
GGTGTGGTGGCAGCCATCGCCATCTCTGAGCATGTGGAGAATGCAGGTGTGCATTCAGGTGATGCGACGC
TGGTGACCCCCCCACAAGATATCACTGCCAAAACCCTGGAGCGGATCAAAGCCATTGTGCATGCTGTGGG
CCAGGAGCTACAGGTCACAGGACCCTTCAATCTGCAGCTCATTGCCAAGGATGACCAGCTGAAAGTTATT
GAATGCAACGTACGTGTCTCTCGCTCCTTCCCCTTCGTTTCCAAGACACTGGGTGTGGACCTAGTAGCCT
TGGCCACGCGGGTCATCATGGGGGAAGAAGTGGAACCTGTGGGGCTAATGACTGGTTCTGGAGTTGTGGG
AGTAAAGGTGCCTCAGTTCTCCTTCTCCCGCTTGGCGGGTGCTGACGTGGTGTTGGGTGTGGAAATGACC
AGTACTGGGGAGGTGGCCGGCTTTGGGGAGAGCCGCTGTGAGGCATACCTCAAGGCCATGCTAAGCACTG
GCTTTAAGATCCCCAAGAAGAATATCCTGCTGACCATTGGCAGCTATAAGAACAAAAGCGAGCTGCTCCC
AACTGTGCGGCTACTGGAGAGCCTGGGCTACAGCCTCTATGCCAGTCTCGGCACAGCTGACTTCTACACT
GAGCATGGCGTCAAGGTAACAGCTGTGGACTGGCACTTTGAGGAGGCTGTGGATGGTGAGTGCCCACCAC
AGCGGAGCATCCTGGAGCAGCTAGCTGAGAAAAACTTTGAGCTGGTGATTAACCTGTCAATGCGTGGAGC
TGGGGGCCGGCGTCTCTCTTCCTTTGTCACCAAGGGCTACCGCACCCGACGCTTGGCCGCTGACTTCTCC
GTGCCCCTAATCATCGATATCAAGTGCACCAAACTCTTTGTGGAGGCCCTAGGCCAGATCGGGCCAGCCC
CTCCTTTGAAGGTGCATGTTGACTGTATGACCTCCCAAAAGCTTGTGCGACTGCCGGGATTGATTGATGT
CCATGTGCACCTGCGGGAACCAGGTGGGACACATAAGGAGGACTTTGCTTCAGGCACAGCCGCTGCCCTG
GCTGGGGGTATCACCATGGTGTGTGCCATGCCTAATACCCGGCCCCCCATCATTGACGCCCCTGCTCTGG
CCCTGGCCCAGAAGCTGGCAGAGGCTGGCGCCCGGTGCGACTTTGCGCTATTCCTTGGGGCCTCGTCTGA
AAATGCAGGAACCTTGGGCACCGTGGCCGGGTCTGCAGCCGGGCTGAAGCTTTACCTCAATGAGACCTTC
TCTGAGCTGCGGCTGGACAGCGTGGTCCAGTGGATGGAGCATTTCGAGACATGGCCCTCCCACCTCCCCA
TTGTGGCTCACGCGGAGCAGCAAACCGTGGCTGCTGTCCTCATGGTGGCTCAGCTCACTCAGCGCTCAGT
GCACATATGTCACGTGGCACGGAAGGAGGAGATCCTGCTAATTAAAGCTGCAAAGGCACGGGGCTTGCCA
GTGACCTGCGAGGTGGCTCCCCACCACCTGTTCCTAAGCCATGATGACCTGGAGCGCCTGGGGCCTGGGA
AGGGGGAGGTCCGGCCTGAGCTTGGCTCCCGCCAGGATGTGGAAGCCCTGTGGGAGAACATGGCTGTCAT
CGACTGCTTTGCCTCAGACCATGCTCCCCATACCTTGGAGGAGAAGTGTGGGTCCAGGCCCCCACCTGGG
TTCCCAGGGTTAGAGACCATGCTGCCACTACTCCTGACGGCTGTAAGCGAGGGCCGGCTCAGCCTGGACG
ACCTGCTGCAGCGATTGCACCACAATCCTCGGCGCATCTTTCACCTGCCTCCGCAGGAGGACACCTATGT
GGAGGTGGATCTGGAGCATGAGTGGACAATTCCCAGCCACATGCCCTTCTCCAAGGCCCACTGGACACCT
TTTGAAGGGCAGAAAGTGAAGGGCACCGTCCGCCGTGTGGTCCTGCGAGGGGAGGTTGCCTATATCGATG
GGCAGGTTCTGGTACCCCCGGGCTATGGACAGGATGTACGGAAGTGGCCACAGGGGGCTGTTCCTCAGCT
CCCACCCTCAGCCCCTGCCACTAGTGAGATGACCACGACACCTGAAAGACCCCGCCGTGGCATCCCAGGG
CTTCCTGATGGCCGCTTCCATCTGCCGCCCCGAATCCATCGAGCCGCCGACCCAGGTTTGCCAGCTGAGG
AGCCAAAGGAGAAGTCCTCTCGGAAGGTAGCCGAGCCAGAGCTGATGGGAACCCCTGATGGCACCTGCTA
CCCTCCACCACCAGTACCGAGACAGGCATCTCCCCAGAACCTGGGGACCCCTGGCTTGCTGCACCCCCAG
ACCTCACCCCTGCTGCACTCATTAGTGGGCCAACATATCCTGTCCGTCCAGCAGTTCACCAAGGATCAGA
TGTCTCACCTGTTCAATGTGGCACACACACTGCGTATGATGGTGCAGAAGGAGCGGAGCCTCGACATCCT
GAAGGGGAAGGTCATGGCCTCCATGTTCTATGAAGTGAGCACACGGACCAGCAGCTCCTTTGCAGCAGCC
ATGGCCCGGCTGGGAGGTGCTGTGCTCAGCTTCTCGGAAGCCACATCGTCCGTCCAGAAGGGCGAATCCC
TGGCTGACTCCGTGCAGACCATGAGCTGCTATGCCGACGTCGTCGTGCTCCGGCACCCCCAGCCTGGAGC
AGTGGAGCTGGCCGCCAAGCACTGCCGGAGGCCAGTGATCAATGCTGGGGATGGGGTCGGAGAGCACCCC
ACCCAGGCCCTGCTGGACATCTTCACCATCCGTGAGGAGCTGGGAACTGTCAATGGCATGACGATCACGA
TGGTGGGTGACCTGAAGCACGGACGCACAGTACATTCCCTGGCCTGCCTGCTCACCCAGTATCGTGTCAG
CCTGCGCTACGTGGCACCTCCCAGCCTGCGCATGCCACCCACTGTGCGGGCCTTCGTGGCCTCCCGCGGC
ACCAAGCAGGAGGAATTCGAGAGCATTGAGGAGGCGCTGCCTGACACTGATGTGCTCTACATGACTCGAA
TCCAGAAGGAACGATTTGGCTCTACCCAGGAGTACGAAGCTTGCTTTGGTCAGTTCATCCTCACTCCCCA
CATCATGACCCGGGCCAAGAAGAAGATGGTGGTGATGCACCCGATGCCCCGTGTCAACGAGATAAGCGTG
GAAGTGGACTCGGATCCCCGCGCAGCCTACTTCCGCCAGGCTGAGAACGGCATGTACATCCGCATGGCTC
TGTTAGCCACCGTGCTGGGCCGTTTCGACTACAAAGACGATGACGACAAGTAGGAATTCCTGCAGGCCTC
GAGGGCCGGCGCGCCGCGGCCGCTACGTAAATTCCGCCCCCCCCCCCCCTCTCCCTCCCCCCCCCCTAAC
GTTACTGGCCGAAGC
Features (pLannotate 1.2.2; 15 found; start..end, strand, type, name):
     72..534     +  misc_feature   IRES: internal ribosome entry site (IRES) of the encephalomyocarditis virus (EMCV)
    554..943     +  CDS            BSD: blasticidin S deaminase; Aspergillus terreus BSD; confers resistance to blasticidin
    992..1113    +  LTR            3' LTR (ΔU3) (fragment): self-inactivating 3' long terminal repeat (LTR) from Moloney murine leukemia virus
   1114..1583    +  LTR            LTR: long terminal repeat from Moloney murine leukemia virus
   1649..1701    -  CDS            lacI (fragment): lac repressor; lacI; The lac repressor binds to the lac operator to inhibit transcription in E. coli. This inhibition can be relieved by adding lactose or isopropyl-β-D-thiogalactopyranoside (IPTG).
   1884..2472    -  rep_origin     ori: high-copy-number ColE1/pMB1/pBR322/pUC origin of replication
   2636..3496    -  CDS            AmpR: β-lactamase; bla; confers resistance to ampicillin, carbenicillin, and related antibiotics
   3497..3601    -  promoter       AmpR promoter: bla
   3631..4224    +  LTR            LTR: long terminal repeat from Moloney murine leukemia virus
   4287..4486    +  misc_feature   MMLV Ψ: packaging signal of Moloney murine leukemia virus (MMLV)
   4538..4626    +  misc_feature   MESV Ψ (fragment): packaging signal of murine embryonic stem cell virus
   4703..5119    +  CDS            gag (truncated): truncated Moloney murine leukemia virus (MMLV) gag gene lacking the start codon
   5129..5503    +  misc_feature   pol region: Moloney murine leukemia virus (MMLV) pol region containing the splice acceptor site
   5532..12206   +  CDS            CAD: PYR1_HUMAN - Experimental evidence at protein level: Swiss-Prot protein existence level 1. This protein is a 'fusion' protein encoding four enzymatic activities of the pyrimidine pathway (GATase, CPSase, ATCase and DHOase). From Homo sapiens (Human).
  12296..12335   +  misc_feature   IRES (fragment): internal ribosome entry site (IRES) of the encephalomyocarditis virus (EMCV)
