[The description below was written by a language model from this plasmid's Addgene catalogue record and pLannotate feature annotations shown in this document.]
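Description:
pMXS-IRES-BLAST flag-CAD S1859A is a Moloney murine leukemia virus-based retroviral vector of about 12.3 kb for stable expression of a mutant human CAD in mammalian cells. In bacteria it is maintained through a high-copy ColE1/pUC-type origin and selected with ampicillin via the β-lactamase gene. The viral portion consists of a 5′ MMLV LTR, the Ψ packaging signal extended into a truncated gag lacking its start codon, and a pol-derived region carrying the splice acceptor. Downstream sit the cargo and a 3′ LTR. No separate internal promoter is annotated, so transcription of the payload presumably comes from the 5′ LTR. The annotation tool flags a short ΔU3-like fragment next to the 3′ LTR, but a full LTR is also called there. Because the gag, pol and env functions are absent, virus production requires a packaging cell line or helper plasmids.

The insert is the roughly 6.7 kb human CAD open reading frame, encoding the multifunctional enzyme that combines glutamine amidotransferase, carbamoyl-phosphate synthetase, aspartate transcarbamylase and dihydroorotase activities of de novo pyrimidine synthesis. It carries a C-terminal Flag tag according to the record, although the tag is not separately annotated in the feature table. Serine 1859, a reported S6K phosphorylation site, is changed to alanine. Silent changes near the 5′ end of the coding sequence remove the PAM for a CAD-targeting sgRNA, making the cDNA resistant to Cas9 cutting. An EMCV IRES following CAD drives translation of blasticidin S deaminase from the same transcript, so blasticidin selection enriches for CAD-expressing cells. The design suits rescue experiments in CAD-knockout cells, testing how loss of this phosphorylation site affects CAD regulation and pyrimidine synthesis.
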