Addgene plasmid #169821: pMXS-IRES-BLAST flag-CAD S1859A
Purpose: Expresses C-terminal flag-tagged CAD with mutation of reported S6K phosphorylation site
Depositing lab: Richard Possemato. Depositing organization: NYU Grossman School of Medicine. Publication: Allosteric regulation of CAD modulates de novo pyrimidine synthesis during the cell cycle. Shin J, Mir H, Khurram MA, Fujihara KM, Dynlacht BD, Cardozo TJ, Possemato R. Nat Metab. 2023 Feb 6. doi: 10.1038/s42255-023-00735-9. PubMed 36747088.
Backbone
  Vector backbone: pMXS-IRES-BLAST
  Backbone size w/o insert (bp): 5600
  Total vector size (bp): 12300
  Vector type: Mammalian Expression, Retroviral
  Selectable markers: Blasticidin
Growth in bacteria
  Bacterial resistance: Ampicillin, 100 μg/mL
  Growth temperature: 37°C
  Growth strain: NEB Stable
  Copy number: High Copy
Gene/Insert
  Gene/Insert name: CAD (alt name: carbamoyl-phosphate synthetase 2, aspartate transcarbamylase, and dihydroorotase)
  Species: H. sapiens (human)
  Insert size (bp): 6700
  Mutation: S1859A; TCCC -> AGTC silent mutations at nt527-530 eliminating PAM site for sgRNA target sequence 5’-ATTGGGGTCCAAGAATGGCA-3’
  GenBank ID: BC065510.1
  Entrez Gene: CAD (a.k.a. CDG1Z, DEE50, EIEE50, GATD4)
  Tag / fusion protein: Flag tag (C terminal on insert)
Terms and licenses: Academic/Nonprofit Terms; Industry Terms: Not Available to Industry
How to cite: pMXS-IRES-BLAST flag-CAD S1859A was a gift from Richard Possemato (Addgene plasmid # 169821 ; http://n2t.net/addgene:169821 ; RRID:Addgene_169821)
